Addgene plasmid #100317: pCMV_mEm_4GS_LF82_153
Purpose: Mammalian expression of E. coli LF82_153 CDS fused to mEmerald
Depositing lab: Alan Huett. Depositing organization: University of Nottingham. Publication: A multi-phenotypic imaging screen to identify bacterial effectors by exogenous expression in a HeLa cell line. Collins A, Huett A. Sci Data. 2018 May 15;5:180081. doi: 10.1038/sdata.2018.81. PubMed 29762554.
Backbone
  Vector backbone: pCMV
  Backbone size w/o insert (bp): 4502
  Vector type: Mammalian Expression
Growth in bacteria
  Bacterial resistance: Ampicillin, 100 μg/mL
  Growth temperature: 37°C
  Growth strain: XL1 Blue
  Copy number: High Copy
Gene/Insert
  Gene/Insert name: LF82_153
  Insert size (bp): 1023
  Promoter: CMV
  Tag / fusion protein: mEmerald (N terminal on backbone)
  Cloning method: Ligation Independent Cloning
  Sequencing primers: 5′ ACTTCTGCTCTAAAAGCTGCGG; 3′ CACTGCATTCTAGTTGTGGTTTGTC
Terms and licenses: Academic/Nonprofit Terms; Industry Terms: Not Available to Industry
How to cite: pCMV_mEm_4GS_LF82_153 was a gift from Alan Huett (Addgene plasmid # 100317 ; http://n2t.net/addgene:100317 ; RRID:Addgene_100317)
