[The description below was written by a language model from this plasmid's Addgene catalogue record and pLannotate feature annotations shown in this document.]
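Description:
pCMV_mEm_4GS_LF82_153 is a mammalian expression plasmid built on a pCMV backbone that produces the E. coli LF82_153 coding sequence as a fusion to the green fluorescent protein mEmerald. It is maintained in E. coli through a high-copy ColE1/pUC-type origin and selected with ampicillin via the β-lactamase gene and its native promoter. The annotation also picks up leftover cloning-vector fragments (partial lacZα, lacI, rop and bom sequences, a lac promoter/operator and a piece of the pUC polylinker), which appear to be backbone remnants with no role in the expression cassette. No mammalian selection marker is annotated, which fits transient transfection.

The expression unit consists of the human cytomegalovirus immediate-early enhancer and promoter, followed by a modified SV40 intron with splice donor and acceptor sites, which generally improves transcript processing and expression. Next comes the mEmerald open reading frame, a rapidly maturing monomeric Aequorea-derived GFP variant. The bacterial insert of about 1 kb was introduced by ligation-independent cloning downstream of mEmerald, so the fluorescent protein sits at the N terminus of the fusion. The "4GS" in the name suggests a glycine-serine linker between the two, although the record does not describe it. The insert itself is not annotated in the feature table, but the unannotated gap between mEmerald and the SV40 polyadenylation signal matches its expected position. The record does not state the function of LF82_153.

The plasmid belongs to a set of constructs made for a multi-phenotypic imaging screen in which candidate bacterial effectors were expressed exogenously in HeLa cells, with the mEmerald tag allowing expressing cells and the fusion protein's localisation to be visualised.
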