Features (pLannotate 1.2.2; 16 found; start..end, strand, type, name):
     25..45      -  misc_feature   MCS (fragment): pUC18/19 multiple cloning site
     44..347     +  enhancer       CMV enhancer: human cytomegalovirus immediate early enhancer
    348..551     +  promoter       CMV promoter: human cytomegalovirus (CMV) immediate early promoter
    689..785     +  intron         SV40 intron: modified SV40 intron with splice donor and acceptor sites
    846..1562    +  CDS            mEmerald: mEmerald is a basic (constitutively fluorescent) green fluorescent protein published in 1998, derived from Aequorea victoria. It is reported to be a very rapidly-maturing monomer with moderate acid sensitivity.
   2681..2815    -  polyA_signal   SV40 poly(A) signal: SV40 polyadenylation signal
   2950..2966    -  protein_bind   lac operator: The lac repressor binds to the lac operator to inhibit transcription in E. coli. This inhibition can be relieved by adding lactose or isopropyl-β-D-thiogalactopyranoside (IPTG). lac repressor encoded by lacI
   2974..3004    -  promoter       lac promoter: promoter for the E. coli lac operon
   3019..3040    -  protein_bind   CAP binding site: CAP binding activates transcription in the presence of cAMP. E. coli catabolite activator protein
   3053..3145    -  CDS            lacI (fragment): lac repressor; lacI; The lac repressor binds to the lac operator to inhibit transcription in E. coli. This inhibition can be relieved by adding lactose or isopropyl-β-D-thiogalactopyranoside (IPTG).
   3328..3916    -  rep_origin     ori: high-copy-number ColE1/pMB1/pBR322/pUC origin of replication
   4087..4947    -  CDS            AmpR: β-lactamase; bla; confers resistance to ampicillin, carbenicillin, and related antibiotics
   4948..5052    -  promoter       AmpR promoter: bla
   5147..5182    +  CDS            rop (fragment): Rop protein, which maintains plasmids at low copy number; rop
   5284..5383    +  misc_feature   bom (fragment): basis of mobility region from pBR322
   5389..19      -  CDS            lacZα (fragment) (across the origin): LacZα fragment of β-galactosidase; lacZ fragment
>Addgene plasmid #100317 | pCMV_mEm_4GS_LF82_153 | addgene full sequence | sequence record 209475 | Addgene NGS Result
GTAAAACGACGGCCAGTGAGTTCGAGCTTGCATGCCTGCAGGTCGTTACATAACTTACGGTAAATGGCCC
GCCTGGCTGACCGCCCAACGACCCCCGCCCATTGACGTCAATAATGACGTATGTTCCCATAGTAACGCCA
ATAGGGACTTTCCATTGACGTCAATGGGTGGAGTATTTACGGTAAACTGCCCACTTGGCAGTACATCAAG
TGTATCATATGCCAAGTACGCCCCCTATTGACGTCAATGACGGTAAATGGCCCGCCTGGCATTATGCCCA
GTACATGACCTTATGGGACTTTCCTACTTGGCAGTACATCTACGTATTAGTCATCGCTATTACCATGGTG
ATGCGGTTTTGGCAGTACATCAATGGGCGTGGATAGCGGTTTGACTCACGGGGATTTCCAAGTCTCCACC
CCATTGACGTCAATGGGAGTTTGTTTTGGCACCAAAATCAACGGGACTTTCCAAAATGTCGTAACAACTC
CGCCCCATTGACGCAAATGGGCGGTAGGCGTGTACGGTGGGAGGTCTATATAAGCAGAGCTCGTTTAGTG
AACCGTCAGATCGCCTGGAGACGCCATCCACGCTGTTTTGACCTCCATAGAAGACACCGGGACCGATCCA
GCCTCCGGACTCTAGAGGATCCGGTACTAGAGGAACTGAAAAACCAGAAAGTTAACTGGTAAGTTTAGTC
TTTTTGTCTTTTATTTCAGGTCCCGGATCCGGTGGTGGTGCAAATCAAAGAACTGCTCCTCAGTGGATGT
TGCCTTTACTTCTAGGCCTGTACGGAAGTGTTACTTCTGCTCTAAAAGCTGCGGAATTGTACCCGCGGGC
CCACCATGGTGAGCAAGGGCGAGGAGCTGTTCACCGGGGTGGTGCCCATCCTGGTCGAGCTGGACGGCGA
CGTAAACGGCCACAAGTTCAGCGTGTCCGGCGAGGGCGAGGGCGATGCCACCTACGGCAAGCTGACCCTG
AAGTTCATCTGCACCACCGGCAAGCTGCCCGTGCCCTGGCCCACCCTCGTGACCACCTTGACCTACGGCG
TGCAGTGCTTCGCCCGCTACCCCGACCACATGAAGCAGCACGACTTCTTCAAGTCCGCCATGCCCGAAGG
CTACGTCCAGGAGCGCACCATCTTCTTCAAGGACGACGGCAACTACAAGACCCGCGCCGAGGTGAAGTTC
GAGGGCGACACCCTGGTGAACCGCATCGAGCTGAAGGGCATCGACTTCAAGGAGGACGGCAACATCCTGG
GGCACAAGCTGGAGTACAACTACAACAGCCACAAGGTCTATATCACCGCCGACAAGCAGAAGAACGGCAT
CAAGGTGAACTTCAAGACCCGCCACAACATCGAGGACGGCAGCGTGCAGCTCGCCGACCACTACCAGCAG
AACACCCCCATCGGCGACGGCCCCGTGCTGCTGCCCGACAACCACTACCTGAGCACCCAGTCCAAGCTGA
GCAAAGACCCCAACGAGAAGCGCGATCACATGGTCCTGCTGGAGTTCGTGACCGCCGCCGGGATCACTCT
CGGCATGGACGAGCTGTACAAGCGAATTGGTGGAGGGGGCGGTTCCGGTGGCGGAGGTTCCCGAATTCGT
CGACGGAGATCTGATATGAAAGATAACAGACAAAAAGTCGTTCATTATAAAAAAGCAGTAATCCCACACA
GCAAATCATCATTACAAAACATACTACTTAGTATTATAGGTGAGGGCGGCGTTGCAGAAAAAGTACTTAG
TAGACAAGAAAAAATAACACCTTCAGATGAAAATTCGGGGTATCGTTTCTTAAATAAAAGCGACACATAC
AAAACTATACTTTTTGGGCAACTGGTTTTATTTGAAAAAGACAAAAGCCAGTCTCTATTAGAGCTTAGTG
ATAATGTTAAATTTTATGACATTAACTCCATCACGTCTAATGATATAATTATTGATGGAGATAAACGTAG
TGACAAAAAAAGAGAGTTTGTAGATTCAATTTTATATTTTGGTGTACTAAACAACCATGTCATGATCGTT
CAATCCACATCGCTTCGAGCAAGGGAGCTTGAGGCGCATTTGAATTGGCTAATTAATACATTCACAGATG
AAAAAGAATCTGTGTTAATGCTTCAAGATAAGCCATCCGAAGAAACGATGAAAAAAATGGAGAAAGCACC
AGCCAAGAGCATAAAAATTGGTGGATTACCCATTACTTCAGAAGTTAAAAATTCAGAGAACCAAACACCC
TCCTTTTCAAATGGTTCGGTGAAGACAATAAAATACCGCCCAATAGGGAAAGGAGGTGCGCTACTAAAAG
CATTTTTTGGCGATAACTGGGCAAATGATATAAACATTAAAGATTCATTAGATGAGGCCAATTTACAAGT
AAGCCTCGAGATTACATACTTCAGAAAAACAAATGATAGCGGTCAAGCTGTTATAGACAGTATTGCTACC
TCACTACGACATCTAGATGAGGATGATATTAGCATCAAACTTCAAGGCGGTGGGGAAATAACGGGAAAAG
AGATAAAATTATCCGGAAAAATTAGCGTTGAATATAACAATGGCATTATTGATGAAAATGATTTATTCTT
AAAAATGCATAAGTGGCTGTTCTCAAAACTTGATGCCGGAGAATTGGTTGCAAAATGAATCGGTACCCTC
GAGAAGCTTGCGGCCGCGGGGATCCAGACATGATAAGATACATTGATGAGTTTGGACAAACCACAACTAG
AATGCAGTGAAAAAAATGCTTTATTTGTGAAATTTGTGATGCTATTGCTTTATTTGTAACCATTATAAGC
TGCAATAAACAAGTTAACAACAACAATTGCATTCATTTTATGTTTCAGGTTCAGGGGGAGGTGTGGGAGG
TTTTTTCGGATCCTCTAGAGTCGATCTGCAGGCATGCTAGCTTGGCGTAATCATGGTCATAGCTGTTTCC
TGTGTGAAATTGTTATCCGCTCACAATTCCACACAACATACGAGCCGGAAGCATAAAGTGTAAAGCCTGG
GGTGCCTAATGAGTGAGCTAACTCACATTAATTGCGTTGCGCTCACTGCCCGCTTTCCAGTCGGGAAACC
TGTCGTGCCAGCTGCATTAATGAATCGGCCAACGCGCGGGGAGAGGCGGTTTGCGTATTGGGCGCTCTTC
CGCTTCCTCGCTCACTGACTCGCTGCGCTCGGTCGTTCGGCTGCGGCGAGCGGTATCAGCTCACTCAAAG
GCGGTAATACGGTTATCCACAGAATCAGGGGATAACGCAGGAAAGAACATGTGAGCAAAAGGCCAGCAAA
AGGCCAGGAACCGTAAAAAGGCCGCGTTGCTGGCGTTTTTCCATAGGCTCCGCCCCCCTGACGAGCATCA
CAAAAATCGACGCTCAAGTCAGAGGTGGCGAAACCCGACAGGACTATAAAGATACCAGGCGTTTCCCCCT
GGAAGCTCCCTCGTGCGCTCTCCTGTTCCGACCCTGCCGCTTACCGGATACCTGTCCGCCTTTCTCCCTT
CGGGAAGCGTGGCGCTTTCTCATAGCTCACGCTGTAGGTATCTCAGTTCGGTGTAGGTCGTTCGCTCCAA
GCTGGGCTGTGTGCACGAACCCCCCGTTCAGCCCGACCGCTGCGCCTTATCCGGTAACTATCGTCTTGAG
TCCAACCCGGTAAGACACGACTTATCGCCACTGGCAGCAGCCACTGGTAACAGGATTAGCAGAGCGAGGT
ATGTAGGCGGTGCTACAGAGTTCTTGAAGTGGTGGCCTAACTACGGCTACACTAGAAGAACAGTATTTGG
TATCTGCGCTCTGCTGAAGCCAGTTACCTTCGGAAAAAGAGTTGGTAGCTCTTGATCCGGCAAACAAACC
ACCGCTGGTAGCGGTGGTTTTTTTGTTTGCAAGCAGCAGATTACGCGCAGAAAAAAAGGATCTCAAGAAG
ATCCTTTGATCTTTTCTACGGGGTCTGACGCTCAGTGGAACGAAAACTCACGTTAAGGGATTTTGGTCAT
GAGATTATCAAAAAGGATCTTCACCTAGATCCTTTTAAATTAAAAATGAAGTTTTAAATCAATCTAAAGT
ATATATGAGTAAACTTGGTCTGACAGTTACCAATGCTTAATCAGTGAGGCACCTATCTCAGCGATCTGTC
TATTTCGTTCATCCATAGTTGCCTGACTCCCCGTCGTGTAGATAACTACGATACGGGAGGGCTTACCATC
TGGCCCCAGTGCTGCAATGATACCGCGAGACCCACGCTCACCGGCTCCAGATTTATCAGCAATAAACCAG
CCAGCCGGAAGGGCCGAGCGCAGAAGTGGTCCTGCAACTTTATCCGCCTCCATCCAGTCTATTAATTGTT
GCCGGGAAGCTAGAGTAAGTAGTTCGCCAGTTAATAGTTTGCGCAACGTTGTTGCCATTGCTACAGGCAT
CGTGGTGTCACGCTCGTCGTTTGGTATGGCTTCATTCAGCTCCGGTTCCCAACGATCAAGGCGAGTTACA
TGATCCCCCATGTTGTGCAAAAAAGCGGTTAGCTCCTTCGGTCCTCCGATCGTTGTCAGAAGTAAGTTGG
CCGCAGTGTTATCACTCATGGTTATGGCAGCACTGCATAATTCTCTTACTGTCATGCCATCCGTAAGATG
CTTTTCTGTGACTGGTGAGTACTCAACCAAGTCATTCTGAGAATAGTGTATGCGGCGACCGAGTTGCTCT
TGCCCGGCGTCAATACGGGATAATACCGCGCCACATAGCAGAACTTTAAAAGTGCTCATCATTGGAAAAC
GTTCTTCGGGGCGAAAACTCTCAAGGATCTTACCGCTGTTGAGATCCAGTTCGATGTAACCCACTCGTGC
ACCCAACTGATCTTCAGCATCTTTTACTTTCACCAGCGTTTCTGGGTGAGCAAAAACAGGAAGGCAAAAT
GCCGCAAAAAAGGGAATAAGGGCGACACGGAAATGTTGAATACTCATACTCTTCCTTTTTCAATATTATT
GAAGCATTTATCAGGGTTATTGTCTCATGAGCGGATACATATTTGAATGTATTTAGAAAAATAAACAAAT
AGGGGTTCCGCGCACATTTCCCCGAAAAGTGCCACCTGACGTCTAAGAAACCATTATTATCATGACATTA
ACCTATAAAAATAGGCGTATCACGAGGCCCTTTCGTCTCGCGCGTTTCGGTGATGACGGTGAAAACCTCT
GACACATGCAGCTCCCGGAGACGGTCACAGCTTGTCTGTAAGCGGATGCCGGGAGCAGACAAGCCCGTCA
GGGCGCGTCAGCGGGTGTTGGCGGGTGTCGGGGCTGGCTTAACTATGCGGCATCAGAGCAGATTGTACTG
AGAGTGCACCATATGCGGTGTGAAATACCGCACAGATGCGTAAGGAGAAAATACCGCATCAGGCGCCATT
CGCCATTCAGGCTGCGCAACTGTTGGGAAGGGCGATCGGTGCGGGCCTCTTCGCTATTACGCCAGCTGGC
GAAAGGGGGATGTGCTGCAAGGCGATTAAGTTGGGTAACGCCAGGGTTTTCCCAGTCACGACGTT
