>Addgene plasmid #100317 | pCMV_mEm_4GS_LF82_153 | depositor partial sequence | sequence record 183654 | Sequence across LF82 gene insert region
AGGGGGCGGTTCCGGTGGCGGAGGTTCCCGAATTCGTCGACGGAGATCTGATATGAAAGATAACAGACAA
AAAGTCGTTCATTATAAAAAAGCAGTAATCCCACACAGCAAATCATCATTACAAAACATACTACTTAGTA
TTATAGGTGAGGGCGGCGTTGCAGAAAAAGTACTTAGTAGACAAGAAAAAATAACACCTTCAGATGAAAA
TTCGGGGTATCGTTTCTTAAATAAAAGCGACACATACAAAACTATACTTTTTGGGCAACTGGTTTTATTT
GAAAAAGACAAAAGCCAGTCTCTATTAGAGCTTAGTGATAATGTTAAATTTTATGACATTAACTCCATCA
CGTCTAATGATATAATTATTGATGGAGATAAACGTAGTGACAAAAAAAGAGAGTTTGTAGATTCAATTTT
ATATTTTGGTGTACTAAACAACCATGTCATGATCGTTCAATCCACATCGCTTCGAGCAAGGGAGCTTGAG
GCGCATTTGAATTGGCTAATTAATACATTCACAGATGAAAAAGAATCTGTGTTAATGCTTCAAGATAAGC
CATCCGAAGAAACGATGAAAAAAATGGAGAAAGCACCAGCCAAGAGCATAAAAATTGGTGGATTACCCAT
TACTTCAGAAGTTAAAAATTCAGAGAACCAAACACCCTCCTTTTCAAATGGTTCGGTGAAGACAATAAAA
TACCGCCCAATAGGGAAAGGAGGTGCGCTACTAAAAGCATTTTTTGGCGATAACTGGGCAAATGATATAA
ACATTAAAGATTCATTAGATGAGGCCAATTTACAAGTAAGCCTCGAGATTACATACTTCAGAAAAACAAA
TGATAGCGGTCAAGCTGTTATAGACAGTATTGCTACCTCACTACGACATCTAGATGAGGATGATATTAGC
ATCAAACTTCAAGGCGG
